>Addgene plasmid #196886 | pBactin-DIO-inv[roxSTOProx-ZsGreen-bGH] | addgene full sequence | sequence record 391919 | Addgene Partial NGS Result
CCCCCCCTCCCCACCCCCAATTTTGTATTTATTTATTTTTTAATTATTTTGTGCAGCGATGGGGGCGGGG
GGGGGGGGGGCGCGCGCCAGGCGGGGCGGGGCGGGGCGRGGGGCGGGGCGGGGCGAGGCGGAGAGGTGCG
GCGGCAGCCAATCAGAGCGGCGCGCTCCGAAAGTTTCCTTTTATGGCGAGGCGGCGGCGGCGGCGGCCCT
ATAAAAAGCGAAGCGCGCGGCGGGCGGGAGTCGCTGCGCGCTGCCTTCGCCCCGTGCCCCGCTCCGCCGC
CGCCTCGCGCCGCCCGCCCCGGCTCTGACTGACCGCGTTACTCCCACAGGTGAGCGGGCGGGACGGCCCT
TCTCCTCCGGGCTGTAATTAGCGCTTGGTTTAATGACGGCTCGTTTCTTTTCTGTGGCTGCGTGAAAGCC
TTAAAGGGCTCCGGGAGGGCCCTTTGTGCGGGGGGGAGCGGCTCGGGGGGTGCGTGCGTGTGTGTGTGCG
TGGGGAGCGCCGCGTGCGGCTCCGCGCTGCCCGGCGGCTGTGAGCGCTGCGGGCGCGGCGCGGGGCTTTG
TGCGCTCCGCAGTGTGCGCGAGGGGAGCGCGGCCGGGGGCGGTGCCCCGCGGTGCGGGGGGGGCTGCGAG
GGGAACAAAGGCTGCGTGCGGGGTGTGTGCGKGGGGGGGTGAGCAGGGGGTGTGGGCGCGGCGGTCGGGC
TGTAACCCCCCCCTGCACCCCCCTCCCCGAGTTGCTGAGCACGGCCCGGCTTCGGGTGCGGGGCTCCGTG
CGGGGCGTGGCGCGGGGCTCGCCGTGCCGGGCGGGGGGTGGCGGCAGGTGGGGGTGCCGGGCGGGGCGGG
GCCGCCTCGGGCCGGGGAGGGCTCGGGGGAGGGGCGCGGCGGCCCCCGGAGCGCCGGCGGCTGTCGAGGC
GCGGCGAGCCGCAGCCATTGCCTTTTATGGTAATCGTGCGAGAGGGCGCAGGGACTTCCTTTGTCCCAAA
TCTGTGCGGAGCCGAAATCTGGGAGGCGCCGCCGCACCCCCTCTAGCGGGCGCGGGGCGAAGCGGTGCGG
CGCCGGCAGGAAGGAAATGGGCGGGGAGGGCCTTCGTGCGTCGCCGCGCCGCCGTCCCCTTCTCCATCTC
CAGCCTCGGGGCTGTCCGCAGGGGGACGGCTGCCTTCGGGGGGGACGGGGCAGGGCGGGGTTCGGCTTCT
GGCGTGTGACCGGCGGGGTTTATATCTTCCCTTCTCTGTTCCTCCGCAGCCCCCAAGCTAGCGTTCGGCT
TCTGGCGTGTGACCGGCGGCTCTAGACCAGGCAGACTCGACTCCGGAATAACTTCGTATAGGATACTTTA
TACGAAGTTATGCAGAATGGTAGCTGGATTGTAGCTGCTATTAGCAATATGAAACCTCTTAATAACTTCG
TATAGCATACATTATACGAAGTTATGGCGCGTTACTTGTACAGCTAGAGCAACTAGCTAGCGAGGTTCTT
TCCGCCTCAGAAGCCATAGAGCCCACCGCATCCCCAGCATGCCTGCTATTGTCTTCCCAATCCTCCCCCT
TGCTGTCCTGCCCCACCCCACCCCCCAGAATAGAATGACACCTACTCAGACAATGCGATGCAATTTCCTC
ATTTTATTAGGAAAGGACAGTGGGAGTGGCACCTTCCAGGGTCAAGGAAGGCACGGGGGAGGGGCAAACA
ACAGATGGCTGGCAACTAGAAGGCACAGTCGAGGCTGATCAGCGAGCTCGGTTCAGGGCAAGGCGGAGCC
GGAGGCGATGGCGTGCTCGGTCAGGTGCCACTTCTGGTTCTTGGCGTCGCTGCGGTCCTCGCGGGTCAGC
TTGTGCTGGATGAAGTGCCAGTCGGGCATCTTGCGGGGCACGGACTTGGCCTTGTACACGGTGTCGAACT
GGCAGCGCAAGCGGCCACCGTCCTTCAGCAGCAGGTACATGCTCACGTCGCCCTTCAAGATGCCCTGCTT
GGGCACGGGGATGATCTTCTCGCAGGAGGGCTCCCAGTTGTCGGTCATCTTCTTCATCACGGGGCCGTCG
GCGGGGAAGTTCACGCCGTAGAACTTGGACTCGTGGTACATGCAGTTCTCCTCCACGCTCACGGTGATGT
CGGCGTTGCAGATGCACACGGCGCCGTCCTCGAACAGGAAGGAGCGGTCCCAGGTGTAGCCGGCGGGGCA
GGAGTTCTTGAAGTAGTCGACGATGTCCTGGGGGTACTCGGTGAACACGCGGTTGCCGTACATGAAGGCG
GCGGACAAGATGTCCTCGGCGAAGGGCAAGGGGCCGCCCTCCACCACGCACAGGTTGATGGCCTGCTTGC
CCTTGAAGGGGTAGCCGATGCCCTCGCCGGTGATCACGAACTTGTGGCCGTCCACGCAGCCCTCCATGCG
GTACTTCATGGTCATCTCCTTGGTCAGGCCGTGCTTGGACTGGGCCATGGTGGCGGCTGCCTAACTTTAA
ATAATGCCAATTATTTAAAGTTAATTAAGGGTTCCGGATCAGCTTGATGGGGATCCAGACATGATAAGAT
ACATTGATGAGTTTGGACAAACCACAACTAGAATGCAGTGAAAAAAATGCTTTATTTGTGAAATTTGTGA
TGCTATTGCTTTATTTGTAACCATTATAAGCTGCAATAAACAAGTTAACAACAACAATTGCATTCATTTT
ATGTTTCAGGTTCAGGGGGAGGTGTGGGAGGTTTTTTAAAGCAAGTAAAACCTCTACAAATGTGGTATGG
CTGATTATGATCCTCTAGAGTCGCAGATCCAGACATGATAAGATACATTGATGAGTTTGGACAAACCACA
ACTAGAATGCAGTGAAAAAAATGCTTTATTTGTGAAATTTGTGATGCTATTGCTTTATTTGTAACCATTA
TAAGCTGCAATAAACAAGTTAACAACAACAATTGCATTCATTTTATGTTTCAGGTTCAGGGGGAGGTGTG
GGAGGTTTTTTAAAGCAAGTAAAACCTCTACAAATGTGGTATGGCTGATTATGATCCTCTAGAGTCGCAG
ATCCAGACATGATAAGATACATTGATGAGTTTGGACAAACCACAACTAGAATGCAGTGAAAAAAATGCTT
TATTTGTGAAATTTGTGATGCTATTGCTTTATTTGTAACCATTATAAGCTGCAATAAACAAGTTAACAAC
AACAATTGCATTCATTTTATGTTTCAGGTTCAGGGGGAGGTGTGGGAGGTTTTTTAAAGCAAGTAAAACC
TCTACAAATGTGGTATGGCTGATTATGATCCTCTAGAGTCGCAGATCCTCTAGAGTCGCAGATCTGCAAG
CTTTCATTTATTCATCGCGATAACTTTAAATAATGCCAATTATTTAAAGTTAGGTGGCGGGTCGACCCCC
TACGCGTCACGCCTATGGTGGCCTAGCATAACTTCGTATAAAGTATCCTATACGAAGTTATTTGCCTTAA
CCCAGAAATTATCACTGTTATTCTTTAGAATGGTGCAAAGAATAACTTCGTATAATGTATGCTATACGAA
GTTATGAATTCGATATCAAGCGGTCGACGGTACCGCGGGCCCGGGATCCACCGGATCTAGATAAGTAATG
ATCATAATCAGCCATATCACATCTGTAGAGGTTTTACTTGCTTTAAAAAACCTCCCACACCTCCCCCTGA
ACCTGAAACATAAAATGAATGCAATTGTTGTTGTTAACTTGTTTATTGCAGCTTATAATGGTTACAAATA
AAGCAATAGCATCACAAATTTCACAAATAAAGCATTTTTTTCACTGCATTCTAGTTGTGGTTTGTCCAAA
CTCATCAATGTATCTTATCATGTCTGGATCAATTCGTAATCATGTCATAGCTGTTTCCTGTGTGAAATTG
TTATCCGCTCACAATTCCACACAACATACGAGCCGGAAGCATAAAGTGTAAAGCCTGGGGTGCCTAATGA
GTGAGCTAACTCACATTAATTGCGTTGCGCTCACTGCCCGCTTTCCAGTCGGGAAACCTGTCGTGCCAGC
TGCATTAATGAATCGGCCAACGCGCGGGGAGAGGCGGTTTGCGTATTGGGCGCTCTTCCGCTTCCTCGCT
CACTGACTCGCTGCGCTCGGTCGTTCGGCTGCGGCGAGCGGTATCAGCTCACTCAAAGGCGGTAATACGG
TTATCCACAGAATCAGGGGATAACGCAGGAAAGAACATGTGAGCAAAAGGCCAGCAAAAGGCCAGGAACC
GTAAAAAGGCCGCGTTGCTGGCGTTTTTCCATAGGCTCCGCCCCCCTGACGAGCATCACAAAAATCGACG
CTCAAGTCAGAGGTGGCGAAACCCGACAGGACTATAAAGATACCAGGCGTTTCCCCCTGGAAGCTCCCTC
GTGCGCTCTCCTGTTCCGACCCTGCCGCTTACCGGATACCTGTCCGCCTTTCTCCCTTCGGGAAGCGTGG
CGCTTTCTCATAGCTCACGCTGTAGGTATCTCAGTTCGGTGTAGGTCGTTCGCTCCAAGCTGGGCTGTGT
GCACGAACCCCCCGTTCAGCCCGACCGCTGCGCCTTATCCGGTAACTATCGTCTTGAGTCCAACCCGGTA
AGACACGACTTATCGCCACTGGCAGCAGCCACTGGTAACAGGATTAGCAGAGCGAGGTATGTAGGCGGTG
CTACAGAGTTCTTGAAGTGGTGGCCTAACTACGGCTACACTAGAAGAACAGTATTTGGTATCTGCGCTCT
GCTGAAGCCAGTTACCTTCGGAAAAAGAGTTGGTAGCTCTTGATCCGGCAAACAAACCACCGCTGGTAGC
GGTGGTTTTTTTGTTTGCAAGCAGCAGATTACGCGCAGAAAAAAAGGATCTCAAGAAGATCCTTTGATCT
TTTCTACGGGGTCTGACGCTCAGTGGAACGAAAACTCACGTTAAGGGATTTTGGTCATGAGATTATCAAA
AAGGATCTTCACCTAGATCCTTTTAAATTAAAAATGAAGTTTTAAATCAATCTAAAGTATATATGAGTAA
ACTTGGTCTGACAGTTACCAATGCTTAATCAGTGAGGCACCTATCTCAGCGATCTGTCTATTTCGTTCAT
CCATAGTTGCCTGACTCCCCGTCGTGTAGATAACTACGATACGGGAGGGCTTACCATCTGGCCCCAGTGC
TGCAATGATACCGCGAGACCCACGCTCACCGGCTCCAGATTTATCAGCAATAAACCAGCCAGCCGGAAGG
GCCGAGCGCAGAAGTGGTCCTGCAACTTTATCCGCCTCCATCCAGTCTATTAATTGTTGCCGGGAAGCTA
GAGTAAGTAGTTCGCCAGTTAATAGTTTGCGCAACGTTGTTGCCATTGCTACAGGCATCGTGGTGTCACG
CTCGTCGTTTGGTATGGCTTCATTCAGCTCCGGTTCCCAACGATCAAGGCGAGTTACATGATCCCCCATG
TTGTGCAAAAAAGCGGTTAGCTCCTTCGGTCCTCCGATCGTTGTCAGAAGTAAGTTGGCCGCAGTGTTAT
CACTCATGGTTATGGCAGCACTGCATAATTCTCTTACTGTCATGCCATCCGTAAGATGCTTTTCTGTGAC
TGGTGAGTACTCAACCAAGTCATTCTGAGAATAGTGTATGCGGCGACCGAGTTGCTCTTGCCCGGCGTCA
ATACGGGATAATACCGCGCCACATAGCAGAACTTTAAAAGTGCTCATCATTGGAAAACGTTCTTCGGGGC
GAAAACTCTCAAGGATCTTACCGCTGTTGAGATCCAGTTCGATGTAACCCACTCGTGCACCCAACTGATC
TTCAGCATCTTTTACTTTCACCAGCGTTTCTGGGTGAGCAAAAACAGGAAGGCAAAATGCCGCAAAAAAG
GGAATAAGGGCGACACGGAAATGTTGAATACTCATACTCTTCCTTTTTCAATATTATTGAAGCATTTATC
AGGGTTATTGTCTCATGAGCGGATACATATTTGAATGTATTTAGAAAAATAAACAAATAGGGGTTCCGCG
CACATTTCCCCGAAAAGTGCCACCTGACGTCTAAGAAACCATTATTATCATGACATTAACCTATAAAAAT
AGGCGTATCACGAGGCCCTTTCGTCTCGCGCGTTTCGGTGATGACGGTGAAAACCTCTGACACATGCAGC
TCCCGGAGACGGTCACAGCTTGTCTGTAAGCGGATGCCGGGAGCAGACAAGCCCGTCAGGGCGCGTCAGC
GGGTGTTGGCGGGTGTCGGGGCTGGCTTAACTATGCGGCATCAGAGCAGATTGTACTGAGAGTGCACCAT
ATGCGGTGTGAAATACCGCACAGATGCGTAAGGAGAAAATACCGCATCAGGCGCCATTCGCCATTCAGGC
TGCGCAACTGTTGGGAAGGGCGATCGGTGCGGGCCTCTTCGCTATTACGCCAGCTGGCGAAAGGGGGATG
TGCTGCAAGGCGATTAAGTTGGGTAACGCCAGGGTTTTCCCAGTCACGACGTTGTAAAACGACGGCCAGT
GCCAAGTTGGGATCTTTGCATTGGCCCACGGCTCTCAGGATGGGGATGCTCCCCTTCAGCACCCGGTTCC
CCTTGGAAACTGATGGTCCTGGCTCTGTGGCATGGCAGTGGCACTGTGAGGAGCCCCCTACCAGCAGCAC
ACAGTGGGGTTGGCACTGCCACGCTCCGGATGCCGCGCTCTGATCCAACCCCATAATCAAGGGAACCCGA
ATTGCCCCATCATTGCCCCCACCACCCCCATCCTGCCGGGCCCTCACACCCCACGCTGCCTTCTGGTGAC
ATTCCCCAGCCCAAACCCACGGCTTCATGGCTACCGCGGGGCATTTCCCATTGCCGCCCCATTATCAGCT
CTGCACACCTCCCGCTGTACCCATGCCTCGTGGCTGCCCTTCTTTGACGTATAATCTTCTAATTAATACC
CGGCCTTGTCAAAGTGGAGCACAAACGTTAATTAATTCCCCAGCAGGCAGGTAATTAACAGTGTGACTCC
CTTTTTGCTGCGAGTGGGGCTGATACAGAGAGATGTGGCACTATGGAGCCCACGGGGTCCTGGCACTGGG
TGCCCACGGAGGTCCCCATGTGCTGCAGTGTCACCGCCTCCGAGGAGACAGTATTGTCCCTGCGGTGTCC
CTGCAGCTCAGCTCTGTCCACAGGGCCACCTCCAGTTTGGAGGGGACACAATGCAGCCCCGATGCAACCC
ATCCTCGCAGCATCCCAGGGACAAAGACCTCACTGCAAGACCGCACACAGGGCTGGGTCCCGCTCCCCTA
ATATCTACAGTGCTTCTTGCATGGCCCCTTAATCAATGCAGTTAATCAGCATGCGCTCATGCACCGCTCT
GGAGCTGCAAAGCCCCTCGCAGCGCTGCTCACCAACACCGCGCACCGCCCCGGCCCAGCCTGCAGCACGC
GCTGCAAACAGGAAAGAAACAAAATATTGCCCAAATGTAGGCAAAGGCATTCGGCTGCCTTGACCTCCGC
CGGGCCGGGCCCTGCCTGACTCAGCTCCTTACTCAGCGCTCGCTTCCTCCCTCCGGCTGCCACCGCCGCA
GCGCACACCCTGACAAAGAGTGGCCCTTAACGGGCTCTGAGGTGCACCCAGCAGTGCACTCAGCAGTCCA
AGGGCCGGCCTGGAGGTTTGCACCGCTACGTGCTGACATTAGCATTGAACTTGGCCCTGGGTAGTGCTGC
AGGCCGGGCGGGGTGGGTGTAGAGAGTGCAGCGCGCGTTGCACCCGGTGCCCCTTCCCCTCCCTTGCATC
CCAGCAGGCTGCACCCCAGCACCAGGCCCGTGCATGCATGCTCCTGGTGTTATTGCAGCCTGGTGCATGC
ATGCGTCTTGATGGTGCAGCGCTGTGCATGCATCCTCCTTGGTGTGTAGCAGTCTAGTGCATGCATACCC
CTCGGTGTTATTGCTGCTCTGTGCACGCACGCTCATTGTATCACTTCATCCCAGTGCATGCACTCACACT
GGAGCGATTGCTGCTCGGTGCACGCACACTCATTGTATCACTGCAGCTCAGTGGCTGCACGCACACCGGT
GTTATTGCTGCTCGGTGCGTGCATGCACATCAGTGTCGCTGCAGCTCAGTGCATGCACGCTCATTGCCCA
TCGCTATCCCTGCCTCTCCTGCTGGCGCTCCCCGGGAGGTGACTTCAAGGGGACCGCAGGACCACCTCGG
GGGTGGGGGGAGGGCTGCACACGCGGACCCCGCTCCCCCTCCCCAACAAAGCACTGTGGAATCAAAAAGG
GGGGAGGGGGGATGGAGGGGCGCGTCACACCCCCGCCCCACACCCTCACCTCGAGGTGAGCCCCACGTTC
TGCTTCACTCTCCCCATCTC
Features (pLannotate 1.2.2; 31 found; start..end, strand, type, name):
    237..1206    +  intron         chimeric intron: chimera between introns from chicken β-actin and rabbit β-globin
   1253..1286    +  intron         chimeric intron (fragment): chimera between introns from chicken β-actin and rabbit β-globin
   1308..1341    +  protein_bind   lox2272: Cre-mediated recombination occurs in the 8-bp core sequence (GGATACTT). lox2272 sites are compatible with each other, but incompatible with loxP or loxN sites (Lee and Saito, 1988). Cre recombinase
   1342..1391    -  intron         β-globin intron (fragment): internally truncated intron from human β-globin
   1392..1425    +  protein_bind   loxP: Cre-mediated recombination occurs in the 8-bp core sequence (GCATACAT). Cre recombinase
   1464..1480    -  promoter       SV40 promoter (fragment): SV40 enhancer and early promoter
   1484..1708    -  polyA_signal   bGH poly(A) signal: bovine growth hormone polyadenylation signal
   1733..2428    -  CDS            ZsGreen1: Zoanthus green fluorescent protein mammalian codon-optimized
   2502..2636    -  polyA_signal   SV40 poly(A) signal: SV40 polyadenylation signal
   2659..2742    -  CDS            large T antigen (fragment): large T antigen from SV40 (simian virus 40)
   2756..2890    -  polyA_signal   SV40 poly(A) signal: SV40 polyadenylation signal
   2913..2996    -  CDS            large T antigen (fragment): large T antigen from SV40 (simian virus 40)
   3010..3144    -  polyA_signal   SV40 poly(A) signal: SV40 polyadenylation signal
   3167..3250    -  CDS            large T antigen (fragment): large T antigen from SV40 (simian virus 40)
   3388..3421    -  protein_bind   lox2272: Cre-mediated recombination occurs in the 8-bp core sequence (GGATACTT). lox2272 sites are compatible with each other, but incompatible with loxP or loxN sites (Lee and Saito, 1988). Cre recombinase
   3422..3471    -  intron         β-globin intron (fragment): internally truncated intron from human β-globin
   3472..3505    -  protein_bind   loxP: Cre-mediated recombination occurs in the 8-bp core sequence (GCATACAT). Cre recombinase
   3523..3549    +  misc_feature   MCS (fragment): multiple cloning site
   3568..3653    +  CDS            large T antigen (fragment): large T antigen from SV40 (simian virus 40)
   3676..3810    +  polyA_signal   SV40 poly(A) signal: SV40 polyadenylation signal
   3848..3864    -  protein_bind   lac operator: The lac repressor binds to the lac operator to inhibit transcription in E. coli. This inhibition can be relieved by adding lactose or isopropyl-β-D-thiogalactopyranoside (IPTG). lac repressor encoded by lacI
   3872..3902    -  promoter       lac promoter: promoter for the E. coli lac operon
   3917..3938    -  protein_bind   CAP binding site: CAP binding activates transcription in the presence of cAMP. E. coli catabolite activator protein
   3951..4043    -  CDS            lacI (fragment): lac repressor; lacI; The lac repressor binds to the lac operator to inhibit transcription in E. coli. This inhibition can be relieved by adding lactose or isopropyl-β-D-thiogalactopyranoside (IPTG).
   4226..4814    -  rep_origin     ori: high-copy-number ColE1/pMB1/pBR322/pUC origin of replication
   4985..5845    -  CDS            AmpR: β-lactamase; bla; confers resistance to ampicillin, carbenicillin, and related antibiotics
   5846..5950    -  promoter       AmpR promoter: bla
   6045..6080    +  CDS            rop (fragment): Rop protein, which maintains plasmids at low copy number; rop
   6182..6281    +  misc_feature   bom (fragment): basis of mobility region from pBR322
   6287..6441    -  CDS            lacZα (fragment): LacZα fragment of β-galactosidase; lacZ fragment
   8241..236     +  promoter       chicken β-actin promoter (across the origin): No description available
