[The description below was written by a language model from this plasmid's Addgene catalogue record and pLannotate feature annotations shown in this document.]
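Description:
pBactin-DIO-inv[roxSTOProx-ZsGreen-bGH] is a mammalian expression plasmid built on the pBeta-actin backbone that reports the combined activity of two site-specific recombinases, Cre and Dre. It is propagated in E. coli as a high-copy plasmid through a ColE1/pUC-type origin and selected with ampicillin via the AmpR (β-lactamase) gene. Remnants of lac regulatory elements, lacZα, rop and bom in the annotation are backbone leftovers. The record lists no mammalian selection marker.

Transcription is driven by the chicken β-actin promoter followed by an intron, recorded as the chicken β-actin intron and annotated as a chimeric β-actin/β-globin intron. Downstream lies a DIO (double-floxed inverted) cassette bounded by pairs of lox2272 and loxP sites in opposing orientation. Inside it, on the reverse strand relative to the promoter, sit a STOP element made of three tandem SV40 poly(A) signals, the codon-optimized ZsGreen1 coding sequence from Zoanthus sp., and a bGH poly(A) signal. According to the construct name, the STOP element is flanked by rox sites, although the automated annotation does not mark them. A further SV40 poly(A) signal lies beyond the cassette.

The design imposes AND logic. Cre recombination between the incompatible lox pairs flips the cassette into the sense orientation and locks it there, but the triple poly(A) STOP still terminates transcripts before ZsGreen. Dre must also excise the rox-flanked STOP for green fluorescence to appear. The plasmid is recorded as a Cre/Dre cotransfection reporter, marking cells that received both recombinases.
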