Addgene plasmid #196886: pBactin-DIO-inv[roxSTOProx-ZsGreen-bGH]
Purpose: Dual Cre/Dre-dependent expression of ZsGreen. Used as Cre-Dre cotrasfection reporter
Depositing lab: Frank Bradke. Depositing organization: Deutsches Zentrum fuer Neurodegenerative Erkrankungen (DZNE). Publication: Centrosomal microtubule nucleation regulates radial migration of projection neurons independently of polarization in the developing brain. Vinopal S, Dupraz S, Alfadil E, Pietralla T, Bendre S, Stiess M, Falk S, Camargo Ortega G, Maghelli N, Tolic IM, Smejkal J, Gotz M, Bradke F. Neuron. 2023 Apr 19;111(8):1241-1263.e16. doi: 10.1016/j.neuron.2023.01.020. Epub 2023 Feb 15. PubMed 36796357.
Backbone
  Vector backbone: pBeta-actin
  Backbone size w/o insert (bp): 6421
  Vector type: Mammalian Expression, Cre/Lox ; Dre/Rox
Growth in bacteria
  Bacterial resistance: Ampicillin, 100 μg/mL
  Growth temperature: 37°C
  Growth strain: DH5alpha
  Copy number: High Copy
Gene/Insert
  Gene/Insert name: roxSTOProx-ZsGreen-bGH
  Species: Zoanthus sp.
  Insert size (bp): 1859
  Promoter: Chicken bactin (plus Chicken bactin intron)
  Cloning method: Gibson Cloning
  Sequencing primers: 5′ pCAG forward (5'-GCAACGTGCTGGTTATTGTG-3'); 3′ M13 reverse primer (5'-CAGGAAACAGCTATGAC-3')
Resource information
  A portion of this plasmid was derived from a plasmid made by: pBeta-actin [Kapitein et al. , 2010]
Terms and licenses: Academic/Nonprofit Terms; Industry Terms: Not Available to Industry
How to cite: pBactin-DIO-inv[roxSTOProx-ZsGreen-bGH] was a gift from Frank Bradke (Addgene plasmid # 196886 ; http://n2t.net/addgene:196886 ; RRID:Addgene_196886)
